Addgene plasmid #59627: pSicoR-RPL30i2
Purpose: Expression of shRNA against human RPL30
Depositing lab: Miguel Ramalho-Santos. Depositing organization: University of California, San Francisco (UCSF). Publication: Systematic Identification of Barriers to Human iPSC Generation. Qin H, Diaz A, Blouin L, Lebbink RJ, Patena W, Tanbun P, LeProust EM, McManus MT, Song JS, Ramalho-Santos M. Cell. 2014 Jul 17;158(2):449-61. doi: 10.1016/j.cell.2014.05.040. PubMed 25036638.
Backbone
  Vector backbone: pSicoR
  Vector type: Mammalian Expression, RNAi
Growth in bacteria
  Bacterial resistance: Ampicillin, 100 μg/mL
  Growth temperature: 37°C
  Growth strain: Stbl3
  Copy number: High Copy
Gene/Insert
  Gene/Insert name: RPL30
  gRNA/shRNA sequence: RPL30
  Species: H. sapiens (human)
  Entrez Gene: RPL30 (a.k.a. L30)
  Promoter: U6
  Cloning method: Restriction Enzyme; 5′ cloning site HpaI (destroyed during cloning); 3′ cloning site XhoI (not destroyed)
  Sequencing primers: 5′ mU6-F
Terms and licenses: Academic/Nonprofit Terms; Industry Terms: Not Available to Industry
How to cite: pSicoR-RPL30i2 was a gift from Miguel Ramalho-Santos (Addgene plasmid # 59627 ; http://n2t.net/addgene:59627 ; RRID:Addgene_59627)
