[The description below was written by a language model from this plasmid's Addgene catalogue record.]
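Description:
pSicoR-RPL30i2 is an RNA interference plasmid built on the pSicoR backbone and catalogued as a mammalian expression/RNAi vector. It carries a short hairpin RNA directed against human RPL30, the gene encoding ribosomal protein L30. The hairpin is placed under a U6 promoter, an RNA polymerase III promoter commonly used for shRNAs because it produces short, defined transcripts without a cap or poly(A) tail. These transcripts are then processed by the cellular RNAi machinery into small interfering RNAs that knock down the target mRNA. The hairpin was inserted by restriction cloning between an HpaI site, which was destroyed in the process, and an XhoI site, which was retained. The "i2" in the name suggests it may be one of several hairpins against the same gene, although the record does not say so.

In bacteria the plasmid is selected with ampicillin and is maintained at high copy number. The record lists a recombination-deficient strain for propagation, a usual choice for constructs containing repeated sequences. pSicoR is generally known as a lentiviral shRNA backbone in which loxP sites allow Cre-mediated removal of the knockdown cassette. However, no feature table is provided here, so the viral elements, recombinase sites and any reporter or mammalian selection marker in this particular plasmid cannot be confirmed from the record. The origin of replication and the hairpin target sequence are likewise not stated. The stated purpose is expression of an shRNA against human RPL30, and the associated publication concerns systematic identification of barriers to human induced pluripotent stem cell generation, which is consistent with its use in testing the effect of RPL30 depletion on reprogramming.
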