>Addgene plasmid #59627 | pSicoR-RPL30i2 | depositor partial sequence | sequence record 93304 | pSicoR-RPL30i2 sequence 63 bps
TGCATCACTACAGTGGCAATAATATTCTAGAGATATTATTGCCACTGTAGTGATGCTTTTTTC
