>Addgene plasmid #59627 | pSicoR-RPL30i2 | addgene partial sequence | sequence record 96893 | WPRE-R 5'-CATAGCGTAAAAGGAGCAACA-3'
AATTTTGTAATCCAGAGGTTGATTATCGATAAGCTTGATATCGAATTGTACCTAGTGGAACCGGAACCCT
TAAACATGTATAACTTCGTATAATGTATGCTATACGAAGTTATTAGGTCCCTCGACGAATTCCTACTTGT
ACAGCTCGTCCATGCCGAGAGTGATCCCGGCGGCGGTCACGAACTCCAGCAGGACCATGTGATCGCGCTT
CTCGTTGGGGTCTTTGCTCAGGGCGGACTGGGTGCTCAGGTAGTGGTTGTCGGGCAGCAGCACGGGGCCG
TCGCCGATGGGGGTGTTCTGCTGGTAGTGGTCGGCGAGCTGCACGCTGCCGTCCTCGATGTTGTGGCGGA
TCTTGAAGTTC
