>Addgene plasmid #59627 | pSicoR-RPL30i2 | addgene partial sequence | sequence record 97376 | pLLU-5 5'-cacagacttgtgggagaagc-3'
GCATATAATATTTCCTAGTAACTATAGAGGCTTAATGTGCGATAAAAGACAGATAATCTGTTCTTTTTAA
TACTAGCTACATTTTACATGATAGGCTTGGATTTCTATAACTTCGTATAGCATACATTATACGAAGTTAT
AAACAGCACAAAAGGAAACTCACCCTAACTGTAAAGTAATTGTGTGTTTTGAGACTATAAATATCCCTTG
GAGAAAAGCCTTGTTTGCATCACTACAGTGGCAATAATATTCTAGAGATATTATTGCCACTGTAGTGATG
CTTTTTTCTCGAGTACTAGGATCCATTAGGCGGCCGCGTGGATAACCGTATTACCGCCATGCATTAGTTA
TTAATAGTAATCAATTACGGGGTCATTAGTTCATAGCCCATATATGGAGTTCCGCGTTACATAACTTACG
G
